Addgene plasmid #147335: pAc5.1B-lambdaN-HA-HsTNRC6C_1207-1690-CIM1mut_Q
Purpose: Insect Expression of HsTNRC6C_1207-1690-CIM1mut
Depositing lab: Elisa Izaurralde. Depositing organization: Max Planck Institute for Developmental Biology. Publication: GW182 proteins cause PABP dissociation from silenced miRNA targets in the absence of deadenylation. Zekri L, Kuzuoglu-Ozturk D, Izaurralde E. EMBO J. 2013 Apr 3;32(7):1052-65. doi: 10.1038/emboj.2013.44. Epub 2013 Mar 5. PubMed 23463101.
Backbone
  Vector backbone: Unknown
  Vector type: Insect Expression
Growth in bacteria
  Bacterial resistance: Ampicillin, 100 μg/mL
  Growth temperature: 37°C
  Growth strain: DH5alpha
  Copy number: Low Copy
Gene/Insert
  Gene/Insert name: HsTNRC6C_1207-1690-CIM1mut
  Species: H. sapiens (human)
  Entrez Gene: TNRC6C
  Cloning method: Unknown
Terms and licenses: Academic/Nonprofit Terms; Industry Terms: Not Available to Industry
Depositor comments: sequence of Hs TNRC6C isoform2 given by NCBI: NM_018996.3. Plasmids from this collection were made available to the research community and donated after the lab closed. Please note that the sequence provided by the depositing laboratory may be theoretical/predicted or based on Sanger sequencing results. There may be discrepancies between sequencing results obtained by Addgene and the depositor sequence. If an Addgene verified sequence is not available, please contact before placing your order to request that our lab fully sequence the plasmid.
How to cite: pAc5.1B-lambdaN-HA-HsTNRC6C_1207-1690-CIM1mut_Q was a gift from Elisa Izaurralde (Addgene plasmid # 147335 ; http://n2t.net/addgene:147335 ; RRID:Addgene_147335)
