[The description below was written by a language model from this plasmid's Addgene catalogue record and pLannotate feature annotations shown in this document.]
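Description:
pAc5.1B-lambdaN-HA-HsTNRC6C_1207-1690-CIM1mut_Q is an insect-cell expression plasmid of about 6.9 kb. The catalogue lists the backbone as unknown, although the name and feature layout point to a pAc5.1-type vector. It is maintained in E. coli through a ColE1/pUC-type origin and selected with ampicillin via the bla gene and its own promoter. The origin is annotated as a high-copy type, whereas the repository entry records the plasmid as low copy. Short annotated fragments of a tetracycline resistance gene and of SV40 large T antigen appear to be non-functional backbone remnants.

Expression is driven by the Drosophila melanogaster actin 5C promoter, a strong constitutive promoter used in cultured fly cells, and terminated by an SV40 polyadenylation signal. The open reading frame begins with a short fragment of the bacteriophage lambda N protein, followed by an HA epitope (the annotated span matches a single HA unit) and then residues 1207–1690 of human TNRC6C, numbered on isoform 2. TNRC6C is a GW182-family scaffold that acts in miRNA-mediated silencing and recruits the CCR4-NOT and PAN deadenylase complexes. The insert carries a "CIM1mut" alteration, but the record does not define which residues are changed. A V5 tag lies downstream of the insert, though the record does not show whether it is translated in frame.

The lambda N peptide binds BoxB RNA hairpins, so fusions of this kind are typically used in tethering assays that bring the protein to a BoxB-containing reporter mRNA. That would allow the silencing activity of this C-terminal TNRC6C fragment and its mutant to be tested independently of miRNAs, consistent with the associated study of GW182 proteins, PABP dissociation and deadenylation.
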