Features (pLannotate 1.2.2; 11 found; start..end, strand, type, name):
     56..2568    +  promoter       Ac5 promoter: Drosophila melanogaster actin 5C promoter
   2588..2653    +  CDS            N (fragment): REGN_LAMBD - Experimental evidence at protein level: Swiss-Prot protein existence level 1. Plays a role as a transcriptional antitermination factor that allows the virus to initiate its lytic phase. Activates expression of the delayed viral early genes by modifying host RNA polymerase (RNAP) into a form that is resistant to termination signals. This antitermination function requires the host NusA protein which serves to stabilize the interaction between antitermination protein N and host RNA polymerase. From Escherichia phage lambda (Bacteriophage lambda).
   2678..2704    +  CDS            3xHA (fragment): three tandem HA epitope tags
   2750..4201    +  CDS            TNRC6C (fragment): TNR6C_HUMAN - Also known as KIAA1582. Experimental evidence at protein level: Swiss-Prot protein existence level 1. Plays a role in RNA-mediated gene silencing by micro-RNAs (miRNAs). Required for miRNA-dependent translational repression of complementary mRNAs by argonaute family proteins. As scaffoldng protein associates with argonaute proteins bound to partially complementary mRNAs and simultaneously can recruit CCR4-NOT and PAN deadenylase complexes. From Homo sapiens (Human).
   4230..4271    +  CDS            V5 tag: epitope tag from simian virus 5
   4371..4505    -  polyA_signal   SV40 poly(A) signal: SV40 polyadenylation signal
   4528..4612    -  CDS            large T antigen (fragment): large T antigen from SV40 (simian virus 40)
   4613..5083    +  CDS            TcR (fragment): tetracycline efflux protein; tet; confers resistance to tetracycline
   5127..5715    -  rep_origin     ori: high-copy-number ColE1/pMB1/pBR322/pUC origin of replication
   5886..6746    -  CDS            AmpR: β-lactamase; bla; confers resistance to ampicillin, carbenicillin, and related antibiotics
   6747..6851    -  promoter       AmpR promoter: bla
>Addgene plasmid #147335 | pAc5.1B-lambdaN-HA-HsTNRC6C_1207-1690-CIM1mut_Q | depositor full sequence | sequence record 289782 | Full Sequence
CTTCAAGGAATTAATTCTATATTCTAAAAACACAAATGATACTTCTAAAAAAAATCATGAATGGCATCAA
CTCTGAATCAAATCTTTGCAGATGCACCTACTTCTCATTTCCACTGTCACATCATTTTTCCAGATCTCGC
TGCCTGTTATGTGGCCCACAAACCAAGACACGTTTTATGGCCATTAAAGCTGGCTGATCGTCGCCAAACA
CCAAATACATATCAATATGTACATTCGAGAAAGAAGCGATCAAAGAAGCGTCTTCGGGCGAGTAGGAGAA
TGCGGAGGAGAAGGAGAACGAGCTGATCTAGTATCTCTCCACAATCCAATGCCAACTGACCAACTGGCCA
TATTCGGAGCAATTTGAAGCCAATTTCCATCGCCTGGCGATCGCTCCATTCTTGGCTATATGTTTTTCAC
CGTTCCCGGGGCCATTTTCAAAGACTCGTCGGTAAGATAAGATTGTGTCACTCGCTGTCTCTCTTCATTT
GTCGAAGAATGCTGAGGAATTTCGCGATGACGTCGGCGAGTATTTTGAAGAATGAGAATAATTTGTATTT
ATACGAAAATCAGTTAGTGGAATTTTCTACAAAAACATGTTATCTATAGATAATTTTGTTGCAAAATATG
TTGACTATGACAAAGATTGTATGTATATACCTTTAATGTATTCTCATTTTCTTATGTATTTATAATGGCA
ATGATGATACTGATGATATTTTAAGATGATGCCAGACCACAGGCTGATTTCTGCGTCTTTTGCCGAACGC
AGTGCATGTGCGGTTGTTGTTTTTTGGAATAGTTTCAATTTTCGGACTGTCCGCTTTGATTTCAGTTTCT
TGGCTTATTCAAAAAGCAAAGTAAAGCCAAAAAAGCGAGATGGCAATACCAAATGCGGCAAAACGGTAGT
GGAAGGAAAGGGGTGCGGGGCAGCGGAAGGAAGGGTGGGGCGGGGCGTGGCGGGGTCTGTGGCTGGGCGC
GACGTCACCGACGTTGGAGCCACTCCTTTGACCATGTGTGCGTGTGTGTATTATTCGTGTCTCGCCACTC
GCCGGTTGTTTTTTTCTTTTTATCTCGCTCTCTCTAGCGCCATCTCGTACGCATGCTCAACGCACCGCAT
GTTGCCGTGTCCTTTATGCGTCATTTTGGCTCGAAATAGGCAATTATTTAAACAAAGATTAGTCAACGAA
AACGCTAAAATAAATAAGTCTACAATATGGTTACTTATTGCCATGTGTGTGCAGCCAACGATAGCAACAA
AAGCAACAACACAGTGGCTTTCCCTCTTTCACTTTTTGTTTGCAAGCGCGTGCGAGCAAGACGGCACGAC
CGGCAAACGCAATTACGCTGACAAAGAGCAGACGAAGTTTTGGCCGAAAAACATCAAGGCGCCTGATACG
AATGCATTTGCAATAACAATTGCGATATTTAATATTGTTTATGAAGCTGTTTGACTTCAAAACACACAAA
AAAAAAAATAAAACAAATTATTTGAAAGAGAATTAGGAATCGGACAGCTTATCGTTACGGGCTAACAGCA
CACCGAGACGAAATAGCTTACCTGACGTCACAGCCTCTGGAAGAACTGCCGCCAAGCAGAGAGAGAGAGA
AAAAGAGGGAGAGCAGCTTAGACCGCATGTGCTTGTGTGTGAGGCGTCTCTCTCTTCGTCTCCTGTTTGC
GCAAACGCATAGACTGCACTGAGAAAATCGATTACCTATTTTTTATGAATGAATATTTGCACTATTACTA
TTCAAAACTATTAAGATAGCAATCACATTCAATAGCCAAATACTATACCACCTGAGCGATGCAACGAAAT
GATCAATTTGAGCAAAAATGCTGCATATTTAGGACGGCATCATTATAGAAATGCTTCTTGCTGTGTACTT
TTCTCTCGTCTGGCAGCTGTTTCGCCGTTATTGTTAAAACCGGCTTAAGTTAGGTGTGTTTTCTACGACT
AGTGATGCCCCTACTAGAAGATGTGTGTTGCACAAATGTCCCTGAATAACCAATTTGAAGTGCAGATAGC
AGTAAACGTAAGCTAATATGAATATTATTTAACTGTAATGTTTTAATATCGCTGGACATTACTAATAAAC
CCACTATAAACACATGTACATATGTATGTTTTGGCATACAATGAGTAGTTGGGGAAAAAATGTGTAAAAG
CACCGTGACCATCACAGCATAAAGATAACCAGCTGAAGTATCGAATATGAGTAACCCCCAAATTGAATCA
CATGCCGCAACTGATAGGACCCATGGAAGTACACTCTTCATGGCGATATACAAGACACACACAAGCACGA
ACACCCAGTTGCGGAGGAAATTCTCCGTAAATGAAAACCCAATCGGCGAACAATTCATACCCATATATGG
TAAAAGTTTTGAACGCGACTTGAGAGCGGAGAGCATTGCGGCTGATAAGGTTTTAGCGCTAAGCGGGCTT
TATAAAACGGGCTGCGGGACCAGTTTTCATATCACTACCGTTTGAGTTCTTGTGCTGTGTGGATACTCCT
CCCGACACAAAGCCGCTCCATCAGCCAGCAGTCGTCTAATCCAGAGACCCCGGATCGGGGTACCAACATG
GACGCACAAACACGACGACGTGAGCGTCGCGCTGAGAAACAAGCTCAATGGAAAGCTGCAAACGGTGGAT
CTCCTCCACATATGGCTTACCCATACGATGTTCCAGATTACGCTCCTCCAAGCTTGAATTCTGCAGATAT
CCAGCACAGTGGCGGCCGCGCCCAGGCCCTGCTCGTGAAGCAGCCACCACCGCCACCGCCCCCGCCGCAC
CTGTCTCTGCACCCCTCTGCAGGCAAATCGGCCATGGACAGCTTCCCCTCGCACCCACAGACTCCCGGCC
TACCTGACCTGCAGACCAAAGAGCAGCAGTCTTCACCCAACACCTTTGCTCCTTACCCTCTCGCTGGACT
GAACCCAAACATGAATGTCAACAGCATGGACATGACCGGTGGCTTGTCGGTGAAGGACCCATCCCAGTCC
GCGGCAGCCGCCCCCGCGGCGACGCACCCCAACTCCATGGATAACTTGCCCAGTGCCGCTTCCCCCCTGG
AGCAGAACCCTAGCAAGCATGGTGCTATCCCTGGAGGTCTAAGCATTGGGCCTCCAGGTAAGTCCTCCAT
TGATGACTCCTATGGCCGGTACGATTTAATCCAGAACAGTGAGTCACCAGCCAGTCCTCCCGTAGCTGTT
CCCCATAGCTGGTCACGTGCCAAATCTGACAGTGATAAAATCTCAAATGGCTCTAGCATCAACTGGCCCC
CAGAATTCCATCCGGGAGTTCCATGGAAAGGACTGCAGAATATTGACCCTGAGAATGACCCTGACGTCAC
TCCTGGCAGTGTCCCCACTGGGCCTACCATCAACACCACCATCCAGGATGTCAACCGCTACCTCCTCAAG
AGTGGAGGTAAACTGTCAGACATCAAATCGACGTGGTCCTCTGGCCCTACCTCCCACACGCAAGCCTCTC
TGTCTCATGAACTATGGAAGGTGCCCAGAAACAGTACTGCACCCACGAGGCCACCTCCAGGGTTAACCAA
TCCCAAGCCCTCCTCCACCTGGGGTGCCAGCCCCCTCGGCTGGACCAGCTCCTACTCCTCGGGTTCTGCC
TGGAGCACCGACACCTCAGGAAGAACCAGCAGCTGGCTCGTTCTTCGAAACCTCACTCCCCAGATTGATG
GTTCTACACTGCGGACATTGTGTTTGCAACATGGGCCTCTTATCACATTCCACCTGAATCTGACTCAAGG
CAATGCTGTGGTCCGGTACAGCTCCAAGGAGGAGGCTGCCAAGGCCCAGAAGTCTCTGCACATGTGCGTC
CTGGGAAACACTACCATCCTGGCCGAGTTCGCTGGTGAAGAAGAAGTGAATCGCTTCTTAGCCCAAGGCC
AGGCGCTGCCACCCACTTCCAGCTGGCAGTCCAGCAGCGCGTCCAGCCAGCCGCGGCTCAGCGCAGCGGG
CAGCTCCCATGGCCTGGTACGCAGCGACGCTGGCCACTGGAACGCCCCGTGCCTGGGTGGCAAGGGGAGC
AGTGAGCTGCTGTGGGGCGGGGTGCCCCAGTACTCCAGCAGCCTGTGGGGCCCGCCCAGCGCCGACGACA
GCAGGGTGATAGGCAGCCCCACGCCGCTAACCACCCTGCTGCCTGGGGACCTGCTCAGCGGGGAGTCCCT
GTAGTAATCTAGAGGGCCCGCGGTTCGAAGGTAAGCCTATCCCTAACCCTCTCCTCGGTCTCGATTCTAC
GCGTACCGGTCATCATCACCATCACCATTGAGTTTAAACCCGCTGATCAGCCTCGACTGTGCCTTCTAAG
GCCTGAGCTCGCTGATCAGCCTCGATCGAGGATCCAGACATGATAAGATACATTGATGAGTTTGGACAAA
CCACAACTAGAATGCAGTGAAAAAAATGCTTTATTTGTGAAATTTGTGATGCTATTGCTTTATTTGTAAC
CATTATAAGCTGCAATAAACAAGTTAACAACAACAATTGCATTCATTTTATGTTTCAGGTTCAGGGGGAG
GTGTGGGAGGTTTTTTAAAGCAAGTAAAACCTCTACAAATGTGGTATGGCTGATTATGATCAGTCGACCG
ATGCCCTTGAGAGCCTTCAACCCAGTCAGCTCCTTCCGGTGGGCGCGGGGCATGACTATCGTCGCCGCAC
TTATGACTGTCTTCTTTATCATGCAACTCGTAGGACAGGTGCCGGCAGCGCTCTGGGTCATTTTCGGCGA
GGACCGCTTTCGCTGGAGCGCGACGATGATCGGCCTGTCGCTTGCGGTATTCGGAATCTTGCACGCCCTC
GCTCAAGCCTTCGTCACTGGTCCCGCCACCAAACGTTTCGGCGAGAAGCAGGCCATTATCGCCGGCATGG
CGGCCGACGCGCTGGGCTACGTCTTGCTGGCGTTCGCGACGCGAGGCTGGATGGCCTTCCCCATTATGAT
TCTTCTCGCTTCCGGCGGCATCGGGATGCCCGCGTTGCAGGCCATGCTGTCCAGGCAGGTAGATGACGAC
CATCAGGGACAGCTTCAAGGATCGCTCGCGGCTCTTACCAGCCAGCAAAAGGCCAGGAACCGTAAAAAGG
CCGCGTTGCTGGCGTTTTTCCATAGGCTCCGCCCCCCTGACGAGCATCACAAAAATCGACGCTCAAGTCA
GAGGTGGCGAAACCCGACAGGACTATAAAGATACCAGGCGTTTCCCCCTGGAAGCTCCCTCGTGCGCTCT
CCTGTTCCGACCCTGCCGCTTACCGGATACCTGTCCGCCTTTCTCCCTTCGGGAAGCGTGGCGCTTTCTC
AATGCTCACGCTGTAGGTATCTCAGTTCGGTGTAGGTCGTTCGCTCCAAGCTGGGCTGTGTGCACGAACC
CCCCGTTCAGCCCGACCGCTGCGCCTTATCCGGTAACTATCGTCTTGAGTCCAACCCGGTAAGACACGAC
TTATCGCCACTGGCAGCAGCCACTGGTAACAGGATTAGCAGAGCGAGGTATGTAGGCGGTGCTACAGAGT
TCTTGAAGTGGTGGCCTAACTACGGCTACACTAGAAGGACAGTATTTGGTATCTGCGCTCTGCTGAAGCC
AGTTACCTTCGGAAAAAGAGTTGGTAGCTCTTGATCCGGCAAACAAACCACCGCTGGTAGCGGTGGTTTT
TTTGTTTGCAAGCAGCAGATTACGCGCAGAAAAAAAGGATCTCAAGAAGATCCTTTGATCTTTTCTACGG
GGTCTGACGCTCAGTGGAACGAAAACTCACGTTAAGGGATTTTGGTCATGAGATTATCAAAAAGGATCTT
CACCTAGATCCTTTTAAATTAAAAATGAAGTTTTAAATCAATCTAAAGTATATATGAGTAAACTTGGTCT
GACAGTTACCAATGCTTAATCAGTGAGGCACCTATCTCAGCGATCTGTCTATTTCGTTCATCCATAGTTG
CCTGACTCCCCGTCGTGTAGATAACTACGATACGGGAGGGCTTACCATCTGGCCCCAGTGCTGCAATGAT
ACCGCGAGACCCACGCTCACCGGCTCCAGATTTATCAGCAATAAACCAGCCAGCCGGAAGGGCCGAGCGC
AGAAGTGGTCCTGCAACTTTATCCGCCTCCATCCAGTCTATTAATTGTTGCCGGGAAGCTAGAGTAAGTA
GTTCGCCAGTTAATAGTTTGCGCAACGTTGTTGCCATTGCTGCAGGCATCGTGGTGTCACGCTCGTCGTT
TGGTATGGCTTCATTCAGCTCCGGTTCCCAACGATCAAGGCGAGTTACATGATCCCCCATGTTGTGCAAA
AAAGCGGTTAGCTCCTTCGGTCCTCCGATCGTTGTCAGAAGTAAGTTGGCCGCAGTGTTATCACTCATGG
TTATGGCAGCACTGCATAATTCTCTTACTGTCATGCCATCCGTAAGATGCTTTTCTGTGACTGGTGAGTA
CTCAACCAAGTCATTCTGAGAATAGTGTATGCGGCGACCGAGTTGCTCTTGCCCGGCGTCAACACGGGAT
AATACCGCGCCACATAGCAGAACTTTAAAAGTGCTCATCATTGGAAAACGTTCTTCGGGGCGAAAACTCT
CAAGGATCTTACCGCTGTTGAGATCCAGTTCGATGTAACCCACTCGTGCACCCAACTGATCTTCAGCATC
TTTTACTTTCACCAGCGTTTCTGGGTGAGCAAAAACAGGAAGGCAAAATGCCGCAAAAAAGGGAATAAGG
GCGACACGGAAATGTTGAATACTCATACTCTTCCTTTTTCAATATTATTGAAGCATTTATCAGGGTTATT
GTCTCATGAGCGGATACATATTTGAATGTATTTAGAAAAATAAACAAATAGGGGTTCCGCGCACATTTCC
CCGAAAAGTGCCACCTGACGTCTAAGAAACCATTATTATCATGACATTAACCTATAAAAATAGGCGTATC
ACGAGGCCCTTTCGT
